>Addgene plasmid #198856 | pGL3-MTS-ND4-W24-L18-G1333C-UGI-Puro | addgene full sequence | sequence record 391805 | Addgene NGS Result
ACGCGTTGACATTGATTATTGACTAGTTATTAATAGTAATCAATTACGGGGTCATTAGTTCATAGCCCAT
ATATGGAGTTCCGCGTTACATAACTTACGGTAAATGGCCCGCCTGGCTGACCGCCCAACGACCCCCGCCC
ATTGACGTCAATAATGACGTATGTTCCCATAGTAACGCCAATAGGGACTTTCCATTGACGTCAATGGGTG
GAGTATTTACGGTAAACTGCCCACTTGGCAGTACATCAAGTGTATCATATGCCAAGTACGCCCCCTATTG
ACGTCAATGACGGTAAATGGCCCGCCTGGCATTATGCCCAGTACATGACCTTATGGGACTTTCCTACTTG
GCAGTACATCTACGTATTAGTCATCGCTATTACCATGGTGATGCGGTTTTGGCAGTACATCAATGGGCGT
GGATAGCGGTTTGACTCACGGGGATTTCCAAGTCTCCACCCCATTGACGTCAATGGGAGTTTGTTTTGGC
ACCAAAATCAACGGGACTTTCCAAAATGTCGTAACAACTCCGCCCCATTGACGCAAATGGGCGGTAGGCG
TGTACGGTGGGAGGTCTATATAAGCAGAGCTCTCTGGCTAACTAGAGAACCCACTGCTTACTGGCTTATC
GAAATTAATACGACTCACTATAGGGAGACAAGCTGGCTAGACCATGTTGGGGTTTGTGGGTCGGGTGGCC
GCTGCTCCGGCCTCCGGGGCCTTGCGGAGACTCACCCCTTCAGCGTCGCTGCCCCCAGCTCAGCTCTTAC
TGCGGGCCGCTCCGACGGCGGTCCATCCTGTCAGGGACTATGCGGCGCAAACATCTGAGAGCGGCGGAGG
CGGGAGCCCCGGCGCGGCCGCTGACTACAAGGATGACGACGATAAAGGTAGCGTGGATCTACGCACGCTC
GGCTACAGCCAGCAGCAACAGGAGAAGATCAAACCGAAGGTTCGTTCGACAGTGGCGCAGCACCACGAGG
CACTGGTCGGCCATGGGTTTACACACGCGCACATCGTTGCGCTCAGCCAACACCCGGCAGCGTTAGGGAC
CGTCGCTGTCAAGTATCAGGACATGATCGCAGCGTTGCCAGAGGCGACACACGAAGCGATCGTTGGCGTC
GGCAAACAGTGGTCCGGCGCACGCGCTCTGGAGGCCTTGCTCACGGTGGCGGGAGAGTTGAGAGGTCCAC
CGTTACAGTTGGACACAGGCCAACTTCTCAAGATTGCAAAACGTGGCGGCGTGACCGCAGTGGAGGCAGT
GCATGCATGGCGCAATGCACTGACGGGTGCCCCCCTGAACCTGACCCCGGAGCAGGTGGTGGCCATCGCT
AGTAACAATGGTGGCAAACAGGCTCTTGAAACCGTACAGCGCCTACTGCCAGTTCTCTGTCAAGCCCACG
GTCTGACTCCGGAGCAAGTTGTAGCGATTGCTAGTAATATTGGTGGCAAACAGGCTCTTGAGACGGTTCA
GCGCCTCCTTCCAGTTCTCTGTCAAGCCCACGGACTCACCCCAGATCAGGTTGTAGCGATTGCTAGTCAT
GACGGTGGCAAACAGGCTCTTGAAACCGTCCAACGCCTTCTACCAGTTCTCTGTCAAGCCCACGGACTAA
CCCCAGCGCAAGTTGTAGCGATTGCTAGTAATGGGGGTGGCAAACAGGCTCTTGAGACTGTTCAGCGCCT
TCTACCAGTTCTCTGTCAAGCCCACGGCCTGACGCCCGAGCAAGTGGTAGCGATTGCTAGTCATGACGGT
GGCAAACAGGCTCTTGAAACCGTCCAACGCCTTCTACCAGTTCTCTGTCAAGCCCACGGACTAACCCCAG
CGCAAGTTGTAGCGATTGCTAGTAATGGGGGTGGCAAACAGGCTCTTGAGACTGTTCAGCGCCTTCTACC
AGTTCTCTGTCAAGCCCACGGCCTGACGCCCGAGCAAGTTGTAGCGATTGCTAGTCATGACGGTGGCAAA
CAGGCTCTTGAAACCGTCCAACGCCTTCTACCAGTTCTCTGTCAAGCCCACGGACTAACCCCAGCGCAAG
TTGTAGCGATTGCTAGTAATATTGGTGGCAAACAGGCTCTTGAGACGGTTCAGCGCCTCCTTCCAGTTCT
CTGTCAAGCCCACGGACTCACCCCAGATCAAGTTGTAGCAATTGCTAGTAACAATGGTGGCAAACAGGCT
CTTGAAACCGTACAGCGCCTACTGCCAGTTCTCTGTCAAGCCCACGGTCTGACTCCGGAGCAAGTTGTAG
CGATTGCTAGTCATGACGGTGGCAAACAGGCTCTTGAAACCGTCCAACGCCTTCTACCAGTTCTCTGTCA
AGCCCACGGACTAACCCCAGCGCAAGTTGTAGCGATTGCTAGTCATGACGGTGGCAAACAGGCTCTTGAA
ACCGTCCAACGCCTTCTACCAGTTCTCTGTCAAGCCCACGGACTAACCCCAGCGCAAGTTGTAGCGATTG
CTAGTAATATTGGTGGCAAACAGGCTCTTGAGACGGTTCAGCGCCTCCTTCCAGTTCTCTGTCAAGCCCA
CGGACTCACCCCAGATCAAGTTGTAGCGATAGCCAGTAATATTGGTGGCAAACAGGCTCTTGAGACGGTT
CAGCGCCTCCTTCCAGTTCTCTGTCAAGCCCACGGACTCACCCCAGATCAAGTTGTAGCGATTGCTAGTC
ATGACGGTGGCAAACAGGCTCTTGAAACCGTCCAACGCCTTCTACCAGTTCTCTGTCAAGCCCACGGACT
AACCCCAGCGCAAGTTGTAGCGATTGCAAGTAATATTGGTGGCAAACAGGCTCTTGAGACGGTTCAGCGC
CTCCTTCCAGTTCTCTGTCAAGCCCACGGACTCACCCCAGATCAAGTTGTAGCGATTGCTAGTAATATTG
GTGGCAAACAGGCTCTTGAGACGGTTCAGCGCCTCCTTCCAGTTCTCTGTCAAGCCCACGGACTCACCCC
AGATCAAGTTGTAGCGATTGCTTCCAATATTGGTGGCAAACAGGCTCTTGAGACGGTTCAGCGCCTCCTT
CCAGTTCTCTGTCAAGCCCACGGACTCACCCCAGATCAAGTTGTAGCGATTGCCTCTAATATTGGCGGCA
GGCCGGCGCTGGAGAGCATTGTTGCCCAGTTATCTCGCCCTGATCCGGCGTTGGCCGCGTTGACCAACGA
CCACCTCGTCGCCTTGGCCTGCCTCGGCGGACGTCCTGCGCTGGATGCAGTGAAAAAGGGATTGGGAGGC
TCCCCAACCCCCTACCCTAACTATGCCAATGCAGGACACGTGGAGGGACAGAGCGCCCTGTTCATGCGGG
ATAACGGCATCTCCGAGGGCCTGGTGTTCCACAACAATCCCGAGGGCACCTGCGGCTTTTGCGTGAACAT
GACCGAGACACTGCTGCCCGAGAATGCCAAGATGACAGTGGTGCCACCTGAGGGAGCAATCCCTGTGAAG
AGAGGCGCCACCGGCGAGACAAAGGTGTTTACCGGCAACTCTAATAGCCCTAAGTCCCCAACAAAGGGCG
GCTGCTCTGGAGGCAGCACCAACCTGTCTGACATCATCGAGAAGGAGACAGGCAAGCAGCTGGTCATCCA
GGAGAGCATCCTGATGCTGCCCGAAGAAGTCGAAGAAGTGATCGGAAACAAGCCTGAGAGCGATATCCTG
GTCCATACCGCCTACGACGAGAGTACCGACGAAAATGTGATGCTGCTGACATCCGACGCCCCAGAGTATA
AGCCCTGGGCTCTGGTCATCCAGGATTCCAACGGAGAGAACAAAATCAAAATGCTGTAATCTAGAGGGCC
CGTTTAAACCCGCTGATCAGCCTCGACTGTGCCTTCTAGTTGCCAGCCATCTGTTGTTTGCCCCTCCCCC
GTGCCTTCCTTGACCCTGGAAGGTGCCACTCCCACTGTCCTTTCCTAATAAAATGAGGAAATTGCATCGC
ATTGTCTGAGTAGGTGTCATTCTATTCTGGGGGGTGGGGTGGGGCAGGACAGCAAGGGGGAGGATTGGGA
AGACAATAGCAGGCATGCTGGGGATGCGGTGGGCTCTATGGCTCGAGGGGGTTGGGGTTGCGCCTTTTCC
AAGGCAGCCCTGGGTTTGCGCAGGGACGCGGCTGCTCTGGGCGTGGTTCCGGGAAACGCAGCGGCGCCGA
CCCTGGGACTCGCACATTCTTCACGTCCGTTCGCAGCGTCACCCGGATCTTCGCCGCTACCCTTGTGGGC
CCCCCGGCGACGCTTCCTGCTCCGCCCCTAAGTCGGGAAGGTTCCTTGCGGTTCGCGGCGTGCCGGACGT
GACAAACGGAAGCCGCACGTCTCACTAGTACCCTCGCAGACGGACAGCGCCAGGGAGCAATGGCAGCGCG
CCGACCGCGATGGGCTGTGGCCAATAGCGGCTGCTCAGCAGGGCGCGCCGAGAGCAGCGGCCGGGAAGGG
GCGGTGCGGGAGGCGGGGTGTGGGGCGGTAGTGTGGGCCCTGTTCCTGCCCGCGCGGTGTTCCGCATTCT
GCAAGCCTCCGGAGCGCACGTCGGCAGTCGGCTCCCTCGTTGACCGAATCACCGACCTCTCTCCCCAGGG
GGATCCACCGGAGCTTACCATGACCGAGTACAAGCCCACGGTGCGCCTCGCCACCCGCGACGACGTCCCC
AGGGCCGTACGCACCCTCGCCGCCGCGTTCGCCGACTACCCCGCCACGCGCCACACCGTCGATCCGGACC
GCCACATCGAGCGGGTCACCGAGCTGCAAGAACTCTTCCTCACGCGCGTCGGGCTCGACATCGGCAAGGT
GTGGGTCGCGGACGACGGCGCCGCGGTGGCGGTCTGGACCACGCCGGAGAGCGTCGAAGCGGGGGCGGTG
TTCGCCGAGATCGGCCCGCGCATGGCCGAGTTGAGCGGTTCCCGGCTGGCCGCGCAGCAACAGATGGAAG
GCCTCCTGGCGCCGCACCGGCCCAAGGAGCCCGCGTGGTTCCTGGCCACCGTCGGCGTCTCGCCCGACCA
CCAGGGCAAGGGTCTGGGCAGCGCCGTCGTGCTCCCCGGAGTGGAGGCGGCCGAGCGCGCCGGGGTGCCC
GCCTTCCTGGAAACCTCCGCGCCCCGCAACCTCCCCTTCTACGAGCGGCTCGGCTTCACCGTCACCGCCG
ACGTCGAGGTGCCCGAAGGACCGCGCACCTGGTGCATGACCCGCAAGCCCGGTGCCTGACGCCCGCCCCA
CGACCCGCAGCGCCCGACCGAAAGGAGCGCACGACCCCATGCATCGGTACCTTTAAGACCAATGACTTAC
AAGGCAGCTGTAGATCTTAGCCACTTTCTAGAGTCGGGGCGGCCGGCCGCTTCGAGCAGACATGATAAGA
TACATTGATGAGTTTGGACAAACCACAACTAGAATGCAGTGAAAAAAATGCTTTATTTGTGAAATTTGTG
ATGCTATTGCTTTATTTGTAACCATTATAAGCTGCAATAAACAAGTTAACAACAACAATTGCATTCATTT
TATGTTTCAGGTTCAGGGGGAGGTGTGGGAGGTTTTTTAAAGCAAGTAAAACCTCTACAAATGTGGTAAA
ATCGATAAGGATCCGTCGACCGATGCCCTTGAGAGCCTTCAACCCAGTCAGCTCCTTCCGGTGGGCGCGG
GGCATGACTATCGTCGCCGCACTTATGACTGTCTTCTTTATCATGCAACTCGTAGGACAGGTGCCGGCAG
CGCTCTTCCGCTTCCTCGCTCACTGACTCGCTGCGCTCGGTCGTTCGGCTGCGGCGAGCGGTATCAGCTC
ACTCAAAGGCGGTAATACGGTTATCCACAGAATCAGGGGATAACGCAGGAAAGAACATGTGAGCAAAAGG
CCAGCAAAAGGCCAGGAACCGTAAAAAGGCCGCGTTGCTGGCGTTTTTCCATAGGCTCCGCCCCCCTGAC
GAGCATCACAAAAATCGACGCTCAAGTCAGAGGTGGCGAAACCCGACAGGACTATAAAGATACCAGGCGT
TTCCCCCTGGAAGCTCCCTCGTGCGCTCTCCTGTTCCGACCCTGCCGCTTACCGGATACCTGTCCGCCTT
TCTCCCTTCGGGAAGCGTGGCGCTTTCTCATAGCTCACGCTGTAGGTATCTCAGTTCGGTGTAGGTCGTT
CGCTCCAAGCTGGGCTGTGTGCACGAACCCCCCGTTCAGCCCGACCGCTGCGCCTTATCCGGTAACTATC
GTCTTGAGTCCAACCCGGTAAGACACGACTTATCGCCACTGGCAGCAGCCACTGGTAACAGGATTAGCAG
AGCGAGGTATGTAGGCGGTGCTACAGAGTTCTTGAAGTGGTGGCCTAACTACGGCTACACTAGAAGAACA
GTATTTGGTATCTGCGCTCTGCTGAAGCCAGTTACCTTCGGAAAAAGAGTTGGTAGCTCTTGATCCGGCA
AACAAACCACCGCTGGTAGCGGTGGTTTTTTTGTTTGCAAGCAGCAGATTACGCGCAGAAAAAAAGGATC
TCAAGAAGATCCTTTGATCTTTTCTACGGGGTCTGACGCTCAGTGGAACGAAAACTCACGTTAAGGGATT
TTGGTCATGAGATTATCAAAAAGGATCTTCACCTAGATCCTTTTAAATTAAAAATGAAGTTTTAAATCAA
TCTAAAGTATATATGAGTAAACTTGGTCTGACAGTTACCAATGCTTAATCAGTGAGGCACCTATCTCAGC
GATCTGTCTATTTCGTTCATCCATAGTTGCCTGACTCCCCGTCGTGTAGATAACTACGATACGGGAGGGC
TTACCATCTGGCCCCAGTGCTGCAATGATACCGCGGGACCCACGCTCACCGGCTCCAGATTTATCAGCAA
TAAACCAGCCAGCCGGAAGGGCCGAGCGCAGAAGTGGTCCTGCAACTTTATCCGCCTCCATCCAGTCTAT
TAATTGTTGCCGGGAAGCTAGAGTAAGTAGTTCGCCAGTTAATAGTTTGCGCAACGTTGTTGCCATTGCT
ACAGGCATCGTGGTGTCACGCTCGTCGTTTGGTATGGCTTCATTCAGCTCCGGTTCCCAACGATCAAGGC
GAGTTACATGATCCCCCATGTTGTGCAAAAAAGCGGTTAGCTCCTTCGGTCCTCCGATCGTTGTCAGAAG
TAAGTTGGCCGCAGTGTTATCACTCATGGTTATGGCAGCACTGCATAATTCTCTTACTGTCATGCCATCC
GTAAGATGCTTTTCTGTGACTGGTGAGTACTCAACCAAGTCATTCTGAGAATAGTGTATGCGGCGACCGA
GTTGCTCTTGCCCGGCGTCAATACGGGATAATACCGCGCCACATAGCAGAACTTTAAAAGTGCTCATCAT
TGGAAAACGTTCTTCGGGGCGAAAACTCTCAAGGATCTTACCGCTGTTGAGATCCAGTTCGATGTAACCC
ACTCGTGCACCCAACTGATCTTCAGCATCTTTTACTTTCACCAGCGTTTCTGGGTGAGCAAAAACAGGAA
GGCAAAATGCCGCAAAAAAGGGAATAAGGGCGACACGGAAATGTTGAATACTCATACTCTTCCTTTTTCA
ATATTATTGAAGCATTTATCAGGGTTATTGTCTCATGAGCGGATACATATTTGAATGTATTTAGAAAAAT
AAACAAATAGGGGTTCCGCGCACATTTCCCCGAAAAGTGCCACCTG
Features (pLannotate 1.2.2; 18 found; start..end, strand, type, name):
      8..387     +  enhancer       CMV enhancer: human cytomegalovirus immediate early enhancer
    388..591     +  promoter       CMV promoter: human cytomegalovirus (CMV) immediate early promoter
    587..620     +  LTR            5' LTR (truncated) (fragment): truncated 5' long terminal repeat (LTR) from HIV-1
    636..654     +  promoter       T7 promoter: promoter for bacteriophage T7 RNA polymerase
    698..1402    +  CDS            avrXa10 (fragment): AVX10_XANOO - Experimental evidence at protein level: Swiss-Prot protein existence level 1. Avirulence protein. Induces the hypersensitive response (HR)in rice plants carrying the resistance gene Xa10. Activity depends on the presence of the core repeat domains; replacement with repeat domains from other proteins (AvrBs3 of X.euvesicatoria (AC P14727) or AvrXa7 of this organism) does not elicit the HR. Probably acts as a transcription factor in its host plant (rice) to induce plant resistance or disease. From Xanthomonas oryzae pv. oryzae.
   3095..3226    +  CDS            avrBs3 (fragment): AVRB3_XANEU - Experimental evidence at protein level: Swiss-Prot protein existence level 1. Avirulence protein. Acts as a transcription factor in C.annuum plants. In susceptible plants lacking the Bs3 resistance gene induces expression of a number of genes, including genes homologous to a family of auxin-induced genes, alpha-expansin genes, pectate lyase, anthocyanidin glucoside rhamnosyl transferase and at least one transcription factor, UPA20. Their expression leads to plant hypertrophy in mesophyll cells, probably mainly mediated by UPA20 (PubMed:17962565). In resistant plants induces the h
   3218..3505    +  CDS            dddA (fragment): DDDA_BURC1 - Experimental evidence at protein level: Swiss-Prot protein existence level 1. Toxic component of a toxin-immunity protein module, which functions as a cellular contact-dependent growth inhibition (CDI) system. CDI modules allow bacteria to communicate with and inhibit the growth of closely related neighboring bacteria in a contact-dependent fashion. Bacteria that have this module inhibit or kill bacteria without it, giving them a growth advantage. Probably specifically inhibited by cognate immunity protein DddI (Probable). The C-terminal 163 residue fragment has double-stranded DN
   3518..3766    +  CDS            UGI: UNGI_BPPB2 - Experimental evidence at protein level: Swiss-Prot protein existence level 1. This protein binds specifically and reversibly to the host uracil-DNA glycosylase, preventing removal of uracil residues from PBS2 DNA by the host uracil-excision repair system. From Bacillus phage PBS2 (Bacteriophage PBS2).
   3807..4031    +  polyA_signal   bGH poly(A) signal: bovine growth hormone polyadenylation signal
   4038..4548    +  promoter       hPGK promoter: human phosphoglycerate kinase 1 promoter
   4570..5169    +  CDS            PuroR (fragment): puromycin N-acetyltransferase; pac from Streptomyces; confers resistance to puromycin
   5212..5280    +  CDS            nef (fragment): NEF_HV1Z2 - Experimental evidence at protein level: Swiss-Prot protein existence level 1. Extracellular Nef protein targets CD4(+) T-lymphocytes for apoptosis by interacting with CXCR4 surface receptors. From Human immunodeficiency virus type 1 group M subtype D (isolate Z2/CDC-Z34) (HIV-1).
   5316..5437    -  polyA_signal   SV40 poly(A) signal: SV40 polyadenylation signal
   5460..5528    -  CDS            large T antigen (fragment): large T antigen from SV40 (simian virus 40)
   5544..5676    +  CDS            TcR (fragment): tetracycline efflux protein; tet; confers resistance to tetracycline
   5856..6444    -  rep_origin     ori: high-copy-number ColE1/pMB1/pBR322/pUC origin of replication
   6615..7475    -  CDS            AmpR: β-lactamase; bla; confers resistance to ampicillin, carbenicillin, and related antibiotics
   7476..7580    -  promoter       AmpR promoter: bla
