[The description below was written by a language model from this plasmid's Addgene catalogue record and pLannotate feature annotations shown in this document.]
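Description:
pGL3-MTS-ND4-W24-L18-G1333C-UGI-Puro is a mammalian expression plasmid on a pGL3 backbone that encodes one half of a DddA-derived cytosine base editor (DdCBE) directed at the rat mitochondrial ND4 gene. It is maintained in E. coli as a high-copy plasmid through a ColE1/pUC-type origin and is selected with ampicillin via the β-lactamase gene and its own promoter.

The editor is transcribed from the CMV enhancer/promoter, with a T7 promoter just upstream of the coding region, and is terminated by the bGH polyadenylation signal. The annotated open reading frame begins with TALE N-terminal sequence (matched to avrXa10) and ends its DNA-binding portion with a TALE C-terminal fragment (matched to avrBs3). The long unannotated stretch between them presumably holds the RVD repeat array that specifies the ND4 target site, and the depositor notes that this array can complicate NGS-based sequencing. Fused downstream are a fragment of the Burkholderia DddA double-stranded DNA cytidine deaminase, which the name indicates is the G1333 split C-terminal half, and a uracil glycosylase inhibitor (UGI) that protects the deaminated base from excision. The "MTS" in the name points to a mitochondrial targeting sequence, although the feature table does not annotate it separately. A second cassette, with the human PGK promoter driving puromycin N-acetyltransferase, allows enrichment of transfected cells. Short HIV-1 LTR and nef, SV40 and TcR fragments appear to be backbone remnants.

The split deaminase is active only when reassembled, so this "L" arm would be used with a complementary partner arm. The stated purpose is to convert a Trp codon (TGA) in ND4 to a TAA stop codon, ablating the protein in rat C6 cells.
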