Addgene plasmid #198856: pGL3-MTS-ND4-W24-L18-G1333C-UGI-Puro
Purpose: Employ DdCBE-mediated mtDNA editing to ablate mtProtein(ND4) by swapping Trp codon TGA with stop codon TAA in C6 cells
Depositing lab: Bin Shen. Depositing organization: Nanjing Medical University. Publication: A conditional knockout rat resource of mitochondrial protein-coding genes via a DdCBE-induced premature stop codon. Tan L, Qi X, Kong W, Jin J, Lu D, Zhang X, Wang Y, Wang S, Dong W, Shi X, Chen W, Wang J, Li K, Xie Y, Gao L, Guan F, Gao K, Li C, Wang C, Hu Z, Zhang L, Guo X, Shen B, Ma Y. Sci Adv. 2023 Apr 14;9(15):eadf2695. doi: 10.1126/sciadv.adf2695. Epub 2023 Apr 14. PubMed 37058569.
Backbone
  Vector backbone: pGL3
  Vector type: Mammalian Expression
Growth in bacteria
  Bacterial resistance: Ampicillin, 100 μg/mL
  Growth temperature: 37°C
  Growth strain: DH5alpha
  Copy number: High Copy
Gene/Insert
  Gene/Insert name: ND4-W24-L18 TALEN
  Species: R. norvegicus (rat)
  Cloning method: Gibson Cloning
Terms and licenses: Academic/Nonprofit Terms; Industry Terms: Not Available to Industry
Depositor comments: These plasmids may not be suitable for sequencing with NGS, because they contain RVD array. In our lab, we perform Sanger sequencing using the following primers: RVD seq Fwd TGACCGCAGTGGAGGCAGTG; RVD seq Rev TTCACTGCATCCAGCGCAGG
How to cite: pGL3-MTS-ND4-W24-L18-G1333C-UGI-Puro was a gift from Bin Shen (Addgene plasmid # 198856 ; http://n2t.net/addgene:198856 ; RRID:Addgene_198856)
